>Addgene plasmid #75753 | CAMK2A gRNA (BRDN0001149371) | addgene full sequence | sequence record 184500 | Addgene Assembled Sequence
CCCGGGTGCAAAGATGGATAAAGTTTTAAACAGAGAGGAATCTTTGCAGCTAATGGACCTTCTAGGTCTT
GAAAGGAGTGGGAATTGGCTCCGGTGCCCGTCAGTGGGCAGAGCGCACATCGCCCACAGTCCCCGAGAAG
TTGGGGGGAGGGGTCGGCAATTGATCCGGTGCCTAGAGAAGGTGGCGCGGGGTAAACTGGGAAAGTGATG
TCGTGTACTGGCTCCGCCTTTTTCCCGAGGGTGGGGGAGAACCGTATATAAGTGCAGTAGTCGCCGTGAA
CGTTCTTTTTCGCAACGGGTTTGCCGCCAGAACACAGGTAAGTGCCGTGTGTGGTTCCCGCGGGCCTGGC
CTCTTTACGGGTTATGGCCCTTGCGTGCCTTGAATTACTTCCACCTGGCTGCAGTACGTGATTCTTGATC
CCGAGCTTCGGGTTGGAAGTGGGTGGGAGAGTTCGAGGCCTTGCGCTTAAGGAGCCCCTTCGCCTCGTGC
TTGAGTTGAGGCCTGGCCTGGGCGCTGGGGCCGCCGCGTGCGAATCTGGTGGCACCTTCGCGCCTGTCTC
GCTGCTTTCGATAAGTCTCTAGCCATTTAAAATTTTTGATGACCTGCTGCGACGCTTTTTTTCTGGCAAG
ATAGTCTTGTAAATGCGGGCCAAGATCTGCACACTGGTATTTCGGTTTTTGGGGCCGCGGGCGGCGACGG
GGCCCGTGCGTCCCAGCGCACATGTTCGGCGAGGCGGGGCCTGCGAGCGCGGCCACCGAGAATCGGACGG
GGGTAGTCTCAAGCTGGCCGGCCTGCTCTGGTGCCTGGCCTCGCGCCGCCGTGTATCGCCCCGCCCTGGG
CGGCAAGGCTGGCCCGGTCGGCACCAGTTGCGTGAGCGGAAAGATGGCCGCTTCCCGGCCCTGCTGCAGG
GAGCTCAAAATGGAGGACGCGGCGCTCGGGAGAGCGGGCGGGTGAGTCACCCACACAAAGGAAAAGGGCC
TTTCCGTCCTCAGCCGTCGCTTCATGTGACTCCACGGAGTACCGGGCGCCGTCCAGGCACCTCGATTAGT
TCTCGAGCTTTTGGAGTACGTCGTCTTTAGGTTGGGGGGAGGGGTTTTATGCGATGGAGTTTCCCCACAC
TGAGTGGGTGGAGACTGAAGTTAGGCCAGCTTGGCACTTGATGTAATTCTCCTTGGAATTTGCCCTTTTT
GAGTTTGGATCTTGGTTCATTCTCAAGCCTCAGACAGTGGTTCAAAGTTTTTTTCTTCCATTTCAGGTGT
CGTGACGTACGGCCACCATGACCGAGTACAAGCCCACGGTGCGCCTCGCCACCCGCGACGACGTCCCCAG
GGCCGTACGCACCCTCGCCGCCGCGTTCGCCGACTACCCCGCCACGCGCCACACCGTCGATCCGGACCGC
CACATCGAGCGGGTCACCGAGCTGCAAGAACTCTTCCTCACGCGCGTCGGGCTCGACATCGGCAAGGTGT
GGGTCGCGGACGACGGCGCCGCCGTGGCGGTCTGGACCACGCCGGAGAGCGTCGAAGCGGGGGCGGTGTT
CGCCGAGATCGGCCCGCGCATGGCCGAGTTGAGCGGTTCCCGGCTGGCCGCGCAGCAACAGATGGAAGGC
CTCCTGGCGCCGCACCGGCCCAAGGAGCCCGCGTGGTTCCTGGCCACCGTCGGAGTCTCGCCCGACCACC
AGGGCAAGGGTCTGGGCAGCGCCGTCGTGCTCCCCGGAGTGGAGGCGGCCGAGCGCGCCGGGGTGCCCGC
CTTCCTGGAGACCTCCGCGCCCCGCAACCTCCCCTTCTACGAGCGGCTCGGCTTCACCGTCACCGCCGAC
GTCGAGGTGCCCGAAGGACCGCGCACCTGGTGCATGACCCGCAAGCCCGGTGCCTGAACGCGTTAAGTCG
ACAATCAACCTCTGGATTACAAAATTTGTGAAAGATTGACTGGTATTCTTAACTATGTTGCTCCTTTTAC
GCTATGTGGATACGCTGCTTTAATGCCTTTGTATCATGCTATTGCTTCCCGTATGGCTTTCATTTTCTCC
TCCTTGTATAAATCCTGGTTGCTGTCTCTTTATGAGGAGTTGTGGCCCGTTGTCAGGCAACGTGGCGTGG
TGTGCACTGTGTTTGCTGACGCAACCCCCACTGGTTGGGGCATTGCCACCACCTGTCAGCTCCTTTCCGG
GACTTTCGCTTTCCCCCTCCCTATTGCCACGGCGGAACTCATCGCCGCCTGCCTTGCCCGCTGCTGGACA
GGGGCTCGGCTGTTGGGCACTGACAATTCCGTGGTGTTGTCGGGGAAATCATCGTCCTTTCCTTGGCTGC
TCGCCTGTGTTGCCACCTGGATTCTGCGCGGGACGTCCTTCTGCTACGTCCCTTCGGCCCTCAATCCAGC
GGACCTTCCTTCCCGCGGCCTGCTGCCGGCTCTGCGGCCTCTTCCGCGTCTTCGCCTTCGCCCTCAGACG
AGTCGGATCTCCCTTTGGGCCGCCTCCCCGCGTCGACTTTAAGACCAATGACTTACAAGGCAGCTGTAGA
TCTTAGCCACTTTTTAAAAGAAAAGGGGGGACTGGAAGGGCTAATTCACTCCCAACGAAGACAAGATCTG
CTTTTTGCTTGTACTGGGTCTCTCTGGTTAGACCAGATCTGAGCCTGGGAGCTCTCTGGCTAACTAGGGA
ACCCACTGCTTAAGCCTCAATAAAGCTTGCCTTGAGTGCTTCAAGTAGTGTGTGCCCGTCTGTTGTGTGA
CTCTGGTAACTAGAGATCCCTCAGACCCTTTTAGTCAGTGTGGAAAATCTCTAGCAGTACGTATAGTAGT
TCATGTCATCTTATTATTCAGTATTTATAACTTGCAAAGAAATGAATATCAGAGAGTGAGAGGAACTTGT
TTATTGCAGCTTATAATGGTTACAAATAAAGCAATAGCATCACAAATTTCACAAATAAAGCATTTTTTTC
ACTGCATTCTAGTTGTGGTTTGTCCAAACTCATCAATGTATCTTATCATGTCTGGCTCTAGCTATCCCGC
CCCTAACTCCGCCCATCCCGCCCCTAACTCCGCCCAGTTCCGCCCATTCTCCGCCCCATGGCTGACTAAT
TTTTTTTATTTATGCAGAGGCCGAGGCCGCCTCGGCCTCTGAGCTATTCCAGAAGTAGTGAGGAGGCTTT
TTTGGAGGCCTAGGGACGTACCCAATTCGCCCTATAGTGAGTCGTATTACGCGCGCTCACTGGCCGTCGT
TTTACAACGTCGTGACTGGGAAAACCCTGGCGTTACCCAACTTAATCGCCTTGCAGCACATCCCCCTTTC
GCCAGCTGGCGTAATAGCGAAGAGGCCCGCACCGATCGCCCTTCCCAACAGTTGCGCAGCCTGAATGGCG
AATGGG
[124 nt withheld, positions 3367-3490]
C
[91 nt withheld, positions 3492-3582]
A
[49 nt withheld, positions 3584-3632]
CCTTTGACGTTGGAGTCCACGTTCTTT
[37 nt withheld, positions 3660-3696]
ACCCTATCTCGGTCTATTCTTTTGATTTATAAGGGATTTTGCCGATTTCGGCCTATTGGTTAAAAAATGA
GCTGATTTAACAAAAATTTAACGCGAATTTTAACAAAATATTAACGCTTACAATTTAGGTGGCACTTTTC
GGGGAAATGTGCGCGGAACCCCTATTTGTTTATTTTTCTAAATACATTCAAATATGTATCCGCTCATGAG
ACAATAACCCTGATAAATGCTTCAATAATATTGAAAAAGGAAGAGTATGAGTATTCAACATTTCCGTGTC
GCCCTTATTCCCTTTTTTGCGGCATTTTGCCTTCCTGTTTTTGCTCACCCAGAAACGCTGGTGAAAGTAA
AAGATGCTGAAGATCAGTTGGGTGCACGAGTGGGTTACATCGAACTGGATCTCAACAGCGGTAAGATCCT
TGAGAGTTTTCGCCCCGAAGAACGTTTTCCAATGATGAGCACTTTTAAAGTTCTGCTATGTGGCGCGGTA
TTATCCCGTATTGACGCCGGGCAAGAGCAACTCGGTCGCCGCATACACTATTCTCAGAATGACTTGGTTG
AGTACTCACCAGTCACAGAAAAGCATCTTACGGATGGCATGACAGTAAGAGAATTATGCAGTGCTGCCAT
AACCATGAGTGATAACACTGCGGCCAACTTACTTCTGACAACGATCGGAGGACCGAAGGAGCTAACCGCT
TTTTTGCACAACATGGGGGATCATGTAACTCGCCTTGATCGTTGGGAACCGGAGCTGAATGAAGCCATAC
CAAACGACGAGCGTGACACCACGATGCCTGTAGCAATGGCAACAACGTTGCGCAAACTATTAACTGGCGA
ACTACTTACTCTAGCTTCCCGGCAACAATTAATAGACTGGATGGAGGCGGATAAAGTTGCAGGACCACTT
CTGCGCTCGGCCCTTCCGGCTGGCTGGTTTATTGCTGATAAATCTGGAGCCGGTGAGCGTGGGTCTCGCG
GTATCATTGCAGCACTGGGGCCAGATGGTAAGCCCTCCCGTATCGTAGTTATCTACACGACGGGGAGTCA
GGCAACTATGGATGAACGAAATAGACAGATCGCTGAGATAGGTGCCTCACTGATTAAGCATTGGTAACTG
TCAGACCAAGTTTACTCATATATACTTTAGATTGATTTAAAACTTCATTTTTAATTTAAAAGGATCTAGG
TGAAGATCCTTTTTGATAATCTCATGACCAAAATCCCTTAACGTGAGTTTTCGTTCCACTGAGCGTCAGA
CCCCGTAGAAAAGATCAAAGGATCTTCTTGAGATCCTTTTTTTCTGCGCGTAATCTGCTGCTTGCAAACA
AAAAAACCACCGCTACCAGCGGTGGTTTGTTTGCCGGATCAAGAGCTACCAACTCTTTTTCCGAAGGTAA
CTGGCTTCAGCAGAGCGCAGATACCAAATACTGTTCTTCTAGTGTAGCCGTAGTTAGGCCACCACTTCAA
GAACTCTGTAGCACCGCCTACATACCTCGCTCTGCTAATCCTGTTACCAGTGGCTGCTGCCAGTGGCGAT
AAGTCGTGTCTTACCGGGTTGGACTCAAGACGATAGTTACCGGATAAGGCGCAGCGGTCGGGCTGAACGG
GGGGTTCGTGCACACAGCCCAGCTTGGAGCGAACGACCTACACCGAACTGAGATACCTACAGCGTGAGCT
ATGAGAAAGCGCCACGCTTCCCGAAGGGAGAAAGGCGGACAGGTATCCGGTAAGCGGCAGGGTCGGAACA
GGAGAGCGCACGAGGGAGCTTCCAGGGGGAAACGCCTGGTATCTTTATAGTCCTGTCGGGTTTCGCCACC
TCTGACTTGAGCGTCGATTTTTGTGATGCTCGTCAGGGGGGCGGAGCCTATGGAAAAACGCCAGCAACGC
GGCCTTTTTACGGTTCCTGGCCTTTTGCTGGCCTTTTGCTCACATGTTCTTTCCTGCGTTATCCCCTGAT
TCTGTGGATAACCGTATTACCGCCTTTGAGTGAGCTGATACCGCTCGCCGCAGCCGAACGACCGAGCGCA
GCGAGTCAGTGAGCGAGGAAGCGGAAGAGCGCCCAATACGCAAACCGCCTCTCCCCGCGCGTTGGCCGAT
TCATTAATGCAGCTGGCACGACAGGTTTCCCGACTGGAAAGCGGGCAGTGAGCGCAACGCAATTAATGTG
AGTTAGCTCACTCATTAGGCACCCCAGGCTTTACACTTTATGCTTCCGGCTCGTATGTTGTGTGGAATTG
TGAGCGGATAACAATTTCACACAGGAAACAGCTATGACCATGATTACGCCAAGCGCGCAATTAACCCTCA
CTAAAGGGAACAAAAGCTGGAGCTGCAAGCTTAATGTAGTCTTATGCAATACTCTTGTAGTCTTGCAACA
TGGTAACGATGAGTTAGCAACATGCCTTACAAGGAGAGAAAAAGCACCGTGCATGCCGATTGGTGGAAGT
AAGGTGGTACGATCGTGCCTTATTAGGAAGGCAACAGACGGGTCTGACATGGATTGGACGAACCACTGAA
TTGCCGCATTGCAGAGATATTGTATTTAAGTGCCTAGCTCGATACATAAACGGGTCTCTCTGGTTAGACC
AGATCTGAGCCTGGGAGCTCTCTGGCTAACTAGGGAACCCACTGCTTAAGCCTCAATAAAGCTTGCCTTG
AGTGCTTCAAGTAGTGTGTGCCCGTCTGTTGTGTGACTCTGGTAACTAGAGATCCCTCAGACCCTTTTAG
TCAGTGTGGAAAATCTCTAGCAGTGGCGCCCGAACAGGGACTTGAAAGCGAAAGGGAAACCAGAGGAGCT
CTCTCGACGCAGGACTCGGCTTGCTGAAGCGCGCACGGCAAGAGGCGAGGGGCGGCGACTGGTGAGTACG
CCAAAAATTTTGACTAGCGGAGGCTAGAAGGAGAGAGATGGGTGCGAGAGCGTCAGTATTAAGCGGGGGA
GAATTAGATCGCGATGGGAAAAAATTCGGTTAAGGCCAGGGGGAAAGAAAAAATATAAATTAAAACATAT
AGTATGGGCAAGCAGGGAGCTAGAACGATTCGCAGTTAATCCTGGCCTGTTAGAAACATCAGAAGGCTGT
AGACAAATACTGGGACAGCTACAACCATCCCTTCAGACAGGATCAGAAGAACTTAGATCATTATATAATA
CAGTAGCAACCCTCTATTGTGTGCATCAAAGGATAGAGATAAAAGACACCAAGGAAGCTTTAGACAAGAT
AGAGGAAGAGCAAAACAAAAGTAAGACCACCGCACAGCAAGCGGCCGCTGATCTTCAGACCTGGAGGAGG
AGATATGAGGGACAATTGGAGAAGTGAATTATATAAATATAAAGTAGTAAAAATTGAACCATTAGGAGTA
GCACCCACCAAGGCAAAGAGAAGAGTGGTGCAGAGAGAAAAAAGAGCAGTGGGAATAGGAGCTTTGTTCC
TTGGGTTCTTGGGAGCAGCAGGAAGCACTATGGGCGCAGCGTCAATGACGCTGACGGTACAGGCCAGACA
ATTATTGTCTGGTATAGTGCAGCAGCAGAACAATTTGCTGAGGGCTATTGAGGCGCAACAGCATCTGTTG
CAACTCACAGTCTGGGGCATCAAGCAGCTCCAGGCAAGAATCCTGGCTGTGGAAAGATACCTAAAGGATC
AACAGCTCCTGGGGATTTGGGGTTGCTCTGGAAAACTCATTTGCACCACTGCTGTGCCTTGGAATGCTAG
TTGGAGTAATAAATCTCTGGAACAGATTTGGAATCACACGACCTGGATGGAGTGGGACAGAGAAATTAAC
AATTACACAAGCTTAATACACTCCTTAATTGAAGAATCGCAAAACCAGCAAGAAAAGAATGAACAAGAAT
TATTGGAATTAGATAAATGGGCAAGTTTGTGGAATTGGTTTAACATAACAAATTGGCTGTGGTATATAAA
ATTATTCATAATGATAGTAGGAGGCTTGGTAGGTTTAAGAATAGTTTTTGCTGTACTTTCTATAGTGAAT
AGAGTTAGGCAGGGATATTCACCATTATCGTTTCAGACCCACCTCCCAACCCCGAGGGGACCCAGAGAGG
GCCTATTTCCCATGATTCCTTCATATTTGCATATACGATACAAGGCTGTTAGAGAGATAATTAGAATTAA
TTTGACTGTAAACACAAAGATATTAGTACAAAATACGTGACGTAGAAAGTAATAATTTCTTGGGTAGTTT
GCAGTTTTAAAATTATGTTTTAAAATGGACTATCATATGCTTACCGTAACTTGAAAGTATTTCGATTTCT
TGGCTTTATATATCTTGTGGAAAGGACGAAACACCGCCTCCAGCACCGCTCCACCGGTTTTAGAGCTAGA
AATAGCAAGTTAAAATAAGGCTAGTCCGTTATCAACTTGAAAAAGTGGCACCGAGTCGGTGCTTTTTTAA
GCTTGGCGTAACTAGATCTTGAGACAAATGGCAGTATTCATCCACAATTTTAAAAGAAAAGGGGGGATTG
GGGGGTACAGTGCAGGGGAAAGAATAGTAGACATAATAGCAACAGACATACAAACTAAAGAATTACAAAA
ACAAATTACAAAAATTCAAAATTTTCGGGTTTATTACAGGGACAGCAGAGATCCACTTTGGCGCCGGCTC
GAGGGGG
Features (pLannotate 1.2.2; 29 found; start..end, strand, type, name):
     14..80      +  CDS            small t antigen (fragment): SV40 (simian virus 40) small t antigen
    106..317     +  promoter       EF-1α core promoter: core promoter for human elongation factor EF-1α
    318..1256    +  intron         EF-1α intron A: intron upstream of the start codon of human EF-1α
   1278..1877    +  CDS            PuroR (fragment): puromycin N-acetyltransferase; pac from Streptomyces; confers resistance to puromycin
   1893..2481    +  misc_feature   WPRE: woodchuck hepatitis virus posttranscriptional regulatory element
   2532..2551    +  misc_feature   cPPT/CTS (fragment): central polypurine tract and central termination sequence of HIV-1
   2553..2786    +  LTR            3' LTR (ΔU3): self-inactivating 3' long terminal repeat (LTR) from HIV-1
   2864..2985    +  polyA_signal   SV40 poly(A) signal: SV40 polyadenylation signal
   3025..3160    +  rep_origin     SV40 ori: SV40 origin of replication
   3181..3199    -  promoter       T7 promoter: promoter for bacteriophage T7 RNA polymerase
   3207..3362    +  CDS            lacZα (fragment): LacZα fragment of β-galactosidase; lacZ fragment
   3367..3795    +  rep_origin     f1 ori (sequence partly withheld): f1 bacteriophage origin of replication; arrow indicates direction of (+) strand synthesis
   3848..3952    +  promoter       AmpR promoter: bla
   3953..4813    +  CDS            AmpR: β-lactamase; bla; confers resistance to ampicillin, carbenicillin, and related antibiotics
   4984..5572    +  rep_origin     ori: high-copy-number ColE1/pMB1/pBR322/pUC origin of replication
   5755..5847    +  CDS            lacI (fragment): lac repressor; lacI; The lac repressor binds to the lac operator to inhibit transcription in E. coli. This inhibition can be relieved by adding lactose or isopropyl-β-D-thiogalactopyranoside (IPTG).
   5860..5881    +  protein_bind   CAP binding site: CAP binding activates transcription in the presence of cAMP. E. coli catabolite activator protein
   5896..5926    +  promoter       lac promoter: promoter for the E. coli lac operon
   5934..5950    +  protein_bind   lac operator: The lac repressor binds to the lac operator to inhibit transcription in E. coli. This inhibition can be relieved by adding lactose or isopropyl-β-D-thiogalactopyranoside (IPTG). lac repressor encoded by lacI
   5995..6013    +  promoter       T3 promoter: promoter for bacteriophage T3 RNA polymerase
   6041..6267    +  promoter       RSV promoter: Rous sarcoma virus enhancer/promoter
   6268..6448    +  LTR            5' LTR (truncated): truncated 5' long terminal repeat (LTR) from HIV-1
   6495..6620    +  misc_feature   HIV-1 Ψ: packaging signal of human immunodeficiency virus type 1
   6604..6967    +  CDS            HIV-1 gag (fragment): gag protein from human immunodeficiency virus 1; gag
   7113..7346    +  misc_feature   RRE: The Rev response element (RRE) of HIV-1 allows for Rev-dependent mRNA export from the nucleus to the cytoplasm.
   7723..7749    +  CDS            Rev (fragment): human immunodeficiency virus 1 (HIV-1) Rev protein; rev; enhances nuclear export of unspliced and incompletely spliced viral mRNAs
   7753..7993    +  promoter       U6 promoter: RNA polymerase III promoter for human U6 snRNA
   8023..8098    +  misc_RNA       gRNA scaffold: guide RNA scaffold for the Streptococcus pyogenes CRISPR/Cas9 system
   8154..8271    +  misc_feature   cPPT/CTS: central polypurine tract and central termination sequence of HIV-1
