[The description below was written by a language model from this plasmid's Addgene catalogue record and pLannotate feature annotations shown in this document.]
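Description:
CAMK2A gRNA (BRDN0001149371) is a third-generation lentiviral CRISPR guide plasmid built on the lentiGuide-Puro backbone and designed to target human CAMK2A, the gene encoding the alpha subunit of calcium/calmodulin-dependent protein kinase II. It is propagated in E. coli as a high-copy plasmid through a ColE1/pUC-type origin with ampicillin selection (AmpR). The backbone also carries an f1 origin, an SV40 origin and poly(A) signal, and remnants of a lac/T7/T3 cloning region.

The viral portion is arranged for Tat-independent packaging. An RSV promoter drives a truncated HIV-1 5' LTR, followed by the Ψ packaging signal with a partial gag sequence, the Rev response element for Rev-dependent nuclear export of the genomic RNA, and a cPPT/CTS. It ends in a ΔU3 self-inactivating 3' LTR, which disables LTR promoter activity after integration. Two expression units sit between the LTRs. A human U6 RNA polymerase III promoter transcribes the 20-nt CAMK2A-specific spacer fused to the Streptococcus pyogenes Cas9 guide RNA scaffold. An EF-1α core promoter with its intron A drives puromycin N-acetyltransferase for selection of transduced mammalian cells, with a WPRE downstream to enhance transcript expression.

The plasmid does not encode Cas9, so it is meant to be used with a separate Cas9 vector such as lentiCas9-Blast or in cells that already express Cas9. The guide was designed against two CAMK2A reference transcripts and belongs to a human kinome gRNA collection generated with optimized sgRNA design rules. Its typical use is gene knockout of CAMK2A in human cells.
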