Addgene plasmid #75753: CAMK2A gRNA (BRDN0001149371)
Purpose: 3rd generation lentiviral gRNA plasmid targeting human CAMK2A
Depositing lab: John Doench & David Root. Depositing organization: Broad Institute. Publication: Optimized sgRNA design to maximize activity and minimize off-target effects of CRISPR-Cas9. Doench JG, Fusi N, Sullender M, Hegde M, Vaimberg EW, Donovan KF, Smith I, Tothova Z, Wilen C, Orchard R, Virgin HW, Listgarten J, Root DE. Nat Biotechnol. 2016 Jan 18. doi: 10.1038/nbt.3437. PubMed 26780180.
Backbone
  Vector backbone: lentiGuide-Puro
  Backbone manufacturer: Zhang Lab (Addgene plasmid # 52963)
  Vector type: Mammalian Expression, Lentiviral, CRISPR
  Selectable markers: Puromycin
Growth in bacteria
  Bacterial resistance: Ampicillin, 100 μg/mL
  Growth temperature: 37°C
  Growth strain: DH5alpha
  Copy number: High Copy
Gene/Insert
  Gene/Insert name: CAMK2A (alt names: CAMK2A; NM_015981.3)
  gRNA/shRNA sequence: CCTCCAGCACCGCTCCACCG
  Species: H. sapiens (human)
  Entrez Gene: CAMK2A (a.k.a. CAMKA, CaMKIINalpha, CaMKIIalpha, MRD53, MRT63)
  Promoter: hU6
  Cloning method: Unknown
  Sequencing primers: 5′ U6-F; 3′ pS2-R
Terms and licenses: Academic/Nonprofit Terms; Industry Terms: Not Available to Industry
Depositor comments: The gRNA was designed to target the following Genbank reference sequence(s): NM_015981.3,NM_171825.2. Note that this plasmid does NOT contain Cas9. It should be used in conjunction with lentiCas9-Blast (Addgene #52962) or otherwise with cell lines already expressing Cas9. Browse the full kinome gRNA library at http://www.addgene.org/pooled-library/broadgpp-human-kinome/ or visit http://www.broadinstitute.org/rnai/public/ for detailed protocols and information.
How to cite: CAMK2A gRNA (BRDN0001149371) was a gift from John Doench & David Root (Addgene plasmid # 75753 ; http://n2t.net/addgene:75753 ; RRID:Addgene_75753)
