>Addgene plasmid #75753 | CAMK2A gRNA (BRDN0001149371) | depositor partial sequence | sequence record 143213 | Target Sequence
CCTCCAGCACCGCTCCACCG
