>Addgene plasmid #75753 | CAMK2A gRNA (BRDN0001149371) | addgene partial sequence | sequence record 184499 | hU6-F
CGTGACGTAGAAAGTAATAATTTCTTGGGTAGTTTGCAGTTTTAAAATTATGTTTTAAAATGGACTATCA
TATGCTTACCGTAACTTGAAAGTATTTCGATTTCTTGGCTTTATATATCTTGTGGAAAGGACGAAACACC
GCCTCCAGCACCGCTCCACCGGTTTTAGAGCTAGAAATAGCAAGTTAAAATAAGGCTAGTCCGTTATCAA
CTTGAAAAAGTGGCACCGAGTCGGTGCTTTTTTAAGCTTGGCGTAACTAGATCTTGAGACAAATGGCAGT
ATTCATCCACAATTTTAAAAGAAAAGGGGGGATTGGGGGGTACAGTGCAGGGGAAAGAATAGTAGACATA
ATAGCAACAGACATACAAACTAAAGAATTACAAAAACAAATTACAAAAATTCAAAATTTTCGGGTTTATT
ACAGGGACAGCAGAGATCCACTTTGGCGCCGGCTCGAGGGGGCCCGGGTGCAAAGATGGATAAAGTTTTA
AACAGAGAGGAATCTTTGCAGCTAATGGACCTTCTAGGTCTTGAAAGGAGTGGGAATTGGCTCCGGTGCC
CGTCAGTGGG
